>Addgene plasmid #56097 | mKate2.6-CytERM-N-17 | addgene partial sequence | sequence record 132321 | CMV-F 5'-CGCAAATGGGCGGTAGGCGTG-3'
CCGTCAGATCCGCTAGCGCTACCGGACTCAGATCTGGTACCCCTTGCAGCTTCCAGTTGTCAGGAAGAGA
AGGCTCCCATGGATCCTGTGGTGGTGCTGGGGCTCTGTCTCTCCTGTTTGCTTCTCCTTTCACTCTGGAA
ACAGAGCTATGGGGGAGGGAAGCTTCGAATTCTGCAGTCGACGGTACCGCGGGCCCGGGATCCACCGGTC
GCCACCATGGTGAGCGAGCTGATTAAGGAGAACATGCACATGAAGCTGTACATGGAGGGCACCGTGAACA
ACCACCACTTCAAGTGCACATCCGAGGGCGAAGGCAAGCCCTACGAGGGCACCCAGACCATGAGAATCAA
GGTCGTCGAGGGCGGCCCTCTCCCCTTCGCCTTCGACATCCTGGCTACCAGCTTCATGTACGGCAGCAAA
ACCTTCATCAACCACCCTCAGGGCATCCCCGACTTCTTTAAGCAGTCCTTCCCTGAGGGCTTCACATGGG
AGAGAGTCACCACATACGAAGACGGGGGCGTGCTGACCGCTACCCAGGACACCAGCCTCCAGGACGGCTG
CCTCATCTACAACGTCAAGATTAGAGGGGTGAACTTCCCAGCCAACGGCCCTGTGATGCAGAAGAAAACA
CTCGGCTGGGAGGCCTCCACCGAGACGCTGTACCCCGCTGACGGCGGCCTGGAAGGCGCATGTGACATGG
CCCTGAAGCTCGTGGGCGGGGGCCACCTGATCTGCAACTTGGAGACCACATACAGATCCAAGAAACCCGC
TAAGAACCTCAAGATGCCCGGCGTCTACAACGTGGACAGGAGACTGG
