>Addgene plasmid #56097 | mKate2.6-CytERM-N-17 | depositor partial sequence | sequence record 132323 | Insert sequence
TGAACCGTCAGATCCGCTAGCGCTACCGGACTCAGATCTGGTACCCCTTGCAGCTTCCAGTTGTCAGGAA
GAGAAGGCTCCCATGGATCCTGTGGTGGTGCTGGGGCTCTGTCTCTCCTGTTTGCTTCTCCTTTCACTCT
GGAAACAGAGCTATGGGGGAGGGAAGCTTCGAATTCTGCAGTCGACGGTACCGCGGGCCCGGGATCCACC
GGTCGCCACCATGGTGAGCGAGCTGATTAAGGAGAACATGCACATGAAGCTGTACATGGAGGGCACCGTG
AACAACCACCACTTCAAGTGCACATCCGAGGGCGAAGGCAAGCCCTACGAGGGCACCCAGACCATGAGAA
TCAAGGTCGTCGAGGGCGGCCCTCTCCCCTTCGCCTTCGACATCCTGGCTACCAGCTTCATGTACGGCAG
CAAAACCTTCATCAACCACCCTCAGGGCATCCCCGACTTCTTTAAGCAGTCCTTCCCTGAGGGCTTCACA
TGGGAGAGAGTCACCACATACGAAGACGGGGGCGTGCTGACCGCTACCCAGGACACCAGCCTCCAGGACG
GCTGCCTCATCTACAACGTCAAGATTAGAGGGGTGAACTTCCCAGCCAACGGCCCTGTGATGCAGAAGAA
AACACTCGGCTGGGAGGCCTCCACCGAGACGCTGTACCCCGCTGACGGCGGCCTGGAAGGCGCATGTGAC
ATGGCCCTGAAGCTCGTGGGCGGGGGCCACCTGATCTGCAACTTGGAGACCACATACAGATCCAAGAAAC
CCGCTAAGAACCTCAAGATGCCCGGCGTCTACAACGTGGACAGGAGACTGGAAAGAATCAAGGAGGCCGA
CAATGAGACCTACGTCGAGCAGCACGAGGTGGCTGTGGCCAGATACTCTACTGGTGGCGCTGGTGATGGA
GGTAAATGAGCGGCCGCGACTCTAGATCATAATCAGCCATACCACATTTGTAGAGGTTTTACTTGCTTTA
AAAAACCTCCCAC
