[The description below was written by a language model from this plasmid's Addgene catalogue record.]
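Description:
mKate2.6-CytERM-N-17 is a mammalian expression plasmid built on the mKate2.6-N1 backbone (about 4.75 kb without the insert), an N1-style fusion vector in which a gene of interest is placed upstream of the fluorescent protein coding sequence. It is maintained as a high-copy plasmid in E. coli under kanamycin selection. It also carries a neomycin resistance marker, so transfected mammalian cells can be selected with G418. The record does not include a feature table, so the origin of replication and the exact arrangement of the resistance cassette are not documented here. The use of an SV40 polyA reverse sequencing primer suggests an SV40 polyadenylation signal downstream of the fusion.

The insert is CytERM, a sequence derived from cytochrome P450 that directs the fusion to the endoplasmic reticulum. Its length and species of origin are not stated in the catalogue fields. Expression is driven by the CMV promoter, a strong constitutive promoter in most mammalian cell lines. The far-red fluorescent protein mKate2.6 is fused to the C terminus of CytERM; the depositor notes that this protein has been renamed mKate2, with an excitation maximum of 588 nm and an emission maximum of 635 nm. The "N-17" in the name probably refers to the N1-type fusion orientation and a linker between the two parts, but the record does not confirm this.

The construct serves as a fluorescent marker of the endoplasmic reticulum, letting the organelle be visualised in the far-red channel in live or fixed mammalian cells. It can be used alone or combined with green or other spectrally distinct probes.
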