Addgene plasmid #56097: mKate2.6-CytERM-N-17
Purpose: Localization: Endoplasmic Reticulum, Excitation: 588, Emission: 635
Depositing lab: Michael Davidson. Depositing organization: Florida State University, Tallahassee.
Backbone
  Vector backbone: mKate2.6-N1
  Backbone size w/o insert (bp): 4750
  Vector type: Mammalian Expression
  Selectable markers: Neomycin (select with G418)
Growth in bacteria
  Bacterial resistance: Kanamycin, 50 μg/mL
  Growth temperature: 37°C
  Growth strain: DH5alpha
  Copy number: High Copy
Gene/Insert
  Gene/Insert name: CytERM (alt names: Cytochrome p450; NM_001171120.1)
  Promoter: CMV
  Tag / fusion protein: mKate2.6 (C terminal on backbone)
  Cloning method: Unknown
  Sequencing primers: 5′ CMV-F; 3′ SV40pA-R
Terms and licenses: Academic/Nonprofit Terms; Industry Terms
Depositor comments: Cytochrome p450 Renamed mKate2. Excitation = 588; Emission = 635
How to cite: mKate2.6-CytERM-N-17 was a gift from Michael Davidson (Addgene plasmid # 56097 ; http://n2t.net/addgene:56097 ; RRID:Addgene_56097)
